Addgene plasmid #100341: pCMV_mEm_4GS_LF82_355
Purpose: Mammalian expression of E. coli LF82_355 CDS fused to mEmerald
Depositing lab: Alan Huett. Depositing organization: University of Nottingham. Publication: A multi-phenotypic imaging screen to identify bacterial effectors by exogenous expression in a HeLa cell line. Collins A, Huett A. Sci Data. 2018 May 15;5:180081. doi: 10.1038/sdata.2018.81. PubMed 29762554.
Backbone
  Vector backbone: pCMV
  Backbone size w/o insert (bp): 4502
  Vector type: Mammalian Expression
Growth in bacteria
  Bacterial resistance: Ampicillin, 100 μg/mL
  Growth temperature: 37°C
  Growth strain: XL1 Blue
  Copy number: High Copy
Gene/Insert
  Gene/Insert name: LF82_355
  Insert size (bp): 558
  Promoter: CMV
  Tag / fusion protein: mEmerald (N terminal on backbone)
  Cloning method: Ligation Independent Cloning
  Sequencing primers: 5′ ACTTCTGCTCTAAAAGCTGCGG; 3′ CACTGCATTCTAGTTGTGGTTTGTC
Terms and licenses: Academic/Nonprofit Terms; Industry Terms: Not Available to Industry
How to cite: pCMV_mEm_4GS_LF82_355 was a gift from Alan Huett (Addgene plasmid # 100341 ; http://n2t.net/addgene:100341 ; RRID:Addgene_100341)
