[The description below was written by a language model from this plasmid's Addgene catalogue record and pLannotate feature annotations shown in this document.]
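Description:
pCMV_mEm_4GS_LF82_355 is a mammalian expression plasmid built on a pCMV backbone that produces the Escherichia coli LF82_355 coding sequence as a fusion to the green fluorescent protein mEmerald. The full sequenced record is about 5.1 kb, consistent with a 4.5 kb backbone plus a 558 bp insert introduced by ligation-independent cloning. It is maintained in E. coli through a high-copy ColE1/pUC-type origin and selected with ampicillin via the β-lactamase gene and its native promoter. The annotated fragments of lacZα, lacI, rop, bom, the lac promoter/operator and a piece of the pUC multiple cloning site are remnants of the cloning-vector ancestry and have no evident role in expression. No mammalian selection marker is annotated, which suggests transient transfection.

The expression cassette runs from the human cytomegalovirus immediate-early enhancer and promoter through a modified SV40 intron, which supplies splice sites that generally improve mRNA processing and export, into the mEmerald open reading frame. The bacterial insert is not itself called by the automated annotation, but it should occupy the unannotated stretch between the end of mEmerald and the SV40 polyadenylation signal. mEmerald therefore sits at the N terminus of the fusion, as the catalogue states. The "4GS" in the name probably denotes a glycine-serine linker between the two parts, though the record does not define it.

According to the record, the plasmid belongs to a collection made for a multi-phenotypic imaging screen in which candidate bacterial effectors were expressed exogenously in a HeLa cell line. The fluorescent tag lets transfected cells be identified and the subcellular localisation of the LF82_355 product be followed. The function of LF82_355 is not stated.
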