Features (pLannotate 1.2.2; 16 found; start..end, strand, type, name):
      8..28      -  misc_feature   MCS (fragment): pUC18/19 multiple cloning site
     27..330     +  enhancer       CMV enhancer: human cytomegalovirus immediate early enhancer
    331..534     +  promoter       CMV promoter: human cytomegalovirus (CMV) immediate early promoter
    672..768     +  intron         SV40 intron: modified SV40 intron with splice donor and acceptor sites
    829..1545    +  CDS            mEmerald: mEmerald is a basic (constitutively fluorescent) green fluorescent protein published in 1998, derived from Aequorea victoria. It is reported to be a very rapidly-maturing monomer with moderate acid sensitivity.
   2199..2333    -  polyA_signal   SV40 poly(A) signal: SV40 polyadenylation signal
   2468..2484    -  protein_bind   lac operator: The lac repressor binds to the lac operator to inhibit transcription in E. coli. This inhibition can be relieved by adding lactose or isopropyl-β-D-thiogalactopyranoside (IPTG). lac repressor encoded by lacI
   2492..2522    -  promoter       lac promoter: promoter for the E. coli lac operon
   2537..2558    -  protein_bind   CAP binding site: CAP binding activates transcription in the presence of cAMP. E. coli catabolite activator protein
   2571..2663    -  CDS            lacI (fragment): lac repressor; lacI; The lac repressor binds to the lac operator to inhibit transcription in E. coli. This inhibition can be relieved by adding lactose or isopropyl-β-D-thiogalactopyranoside (IPTG).
   2846..3434    -  rep_origin     ori: high-copy-number ColE1/pMB1/pBR322/pUC origin of replication
   3605..4465    -  CDS            AmpR: β-lactamase; bla; confers resistance to ampicillin, carbenicillin, and related antibiotics
   4466..4570    -  promoter       AmpR promoter: bla
   4665..4700    +  CDS            rop (fragment): Rop protein, which maintains plasmids at low copy number; rop
   4802..4901    +  misc_feature   bom (fragment): basis of mobility region from pBR322
   4907..2       -  CDS            lacZα (fragment) (across the origin): LacZα fragment of β-galactosidase; lacZ fragment
>Addgene plasmid #100341 | pCMV_mEm_4GS_LF82_355 | addgene full sequence | sequence record 209536 | Addgene NGS Result
GAGTTCGAGCTTGCATGCCTGCAGGTCGTTACATAACTTACGGTAAATGGCCCGCCTGGCTGACCGCCCA
ACGACCCCCGCCCATTGACGTCAATAATGACGTATGTTCCCATAGTAACGCCAATAGGGACTTTCCATTG
ACGTCAATGGGTGGAGTATTTACGGTAAACTGCCCACTTGGCAGTACATCAAGTGTATCATATGCCAAGT
ACGCCCCCTATTGACGTCAATGACGGTAAATGGCCCGCCTGGCATTATGCCCAGTACATGACCTTATGGG
ACTTTCCTACTTGGCAGTACATCTACGTATTAGTCATCGCTATTACCATGGTGATGCGGTTTTGGCAGTA
CATCAATGGGCGTGGATAGCGGTTTGACTCACGGGGATTTCCAAGTCTCCACCCCATTGACGTCAATGGG
AGTTTGTTTTGGCACCAAAATCAACGGGACTTTCCAAAATGTCGTAACAACTCCGCCCCATTGACGCAAA
TGGGCGGTAGGCGTGTACGGTGGGAGGTCTATATAAGCAGAGCTCGTTTAGTGAACCGTCAGATCGCCTG
GAGACGCCATCCACGCTGTTTTGACCTCCATAGAAGACACCGGGACCGATCCAGCCTCCGGACTCTAGAG
GATCCGGTACTAGAGGAACTGAAAAACCAGAAAGTTAACTGGTAAGTTTAGTCTTTTTGTCTTTTATTTC
AGGTCCCGGATCCGGTGGTGGTGCAAATCAAAGAACTGCTCCTCAGTGGATGTTGCCTTTACTTCTAGGC
CTGTACGGAAGTGTTACTTCTGCTCTAAAAGCTGCGGAATTGTACCCGCGGGCCCACCATGGTGAGCAAG
GGCGAGGAGCTGTTCACCGGGGTGGTGCCCATCCTGGTCGAGCTGGACGGCGACGTAAACGGCCACAAGT
TCAGCGTGTCCGGCGAGGGCGAGGGCGATGCCACCTACGGCAAGCTGACCCTGAAGTTCATCTGCACCAC
CGGCAAGCTGCCCGTGCCCTGGCCCACCCTCGTGACCACCTTGACCTACGGCGTGCAGTGCTTCGCCCGC
TACCCCGACCACATGAAGCAGCACGACTTCTTCAAGTCCGCCATGCCCGAAGGCTACGTCCAGGAGCGCA
CCATCTTCTTCAAGGACGACGGCAACTACAAGACCCGCGCCGAGGTGAAGTTCGAGGGCGACACCCTGGT
GAACCGCATCGAGCTGAAGGGCATCGACTTCAAGGAGGACGGCAACATCCTGGGGCACAAGCTGGAGTAC
AACTACAACAGCCACAAGGTCTATATCACCGCCGACAAGCAGAAGAACGGCATCAAGGTGAACTTCAAGA
CCCGCCACAACATCGAGGACGGCAGCGTGCAGCTCGCCGACCACTACCAGCAGAACACCCCCATCGGCGA
CGGCCCCGTGCTGCTGCCCGACAACCACTACCTGAGCACCCAGTCCAAGCTGAGCAAAGACCCCAACGAG
AAGCGCGATCACATGGTCCTGCTGGAGTTCGTGACCGCCGCCGGGATCACTCTCGGCATGGACGAGCTGT
ACAAGCGAATTGGTGGAGGGGGCGGTTCCGGTGGCGGAGGTTCCCGAATTCGTCGACGGAGATCTGATAT
GAGAAATAGAATACTTACCTTGATGCAAGCCAGTGCGATTTTTATGTTTCTTACAAAATTGCCGATGACT
ACTGTACTTGTGGTTATATTATCCTTAGCAACAATTTTTTATAAACTTCTTCAGAATAAACTATACTTTG
ATAAGTTAAATAATAAAACAATAGTGGTAATTATCGCAATGTTGCTATATATGTTATGTCGAATTATGTC
GCAATACGTGGTAGGTATAGATTTATATGATGTGGACATTGATTATATAGTGACAATATCATTAGCGTTT
ATATTGTTTGTATCTATTTTATTTCATCGAGATGCATATGCAATATTGTATGCAATTATAGCATCTTCAT
TATTTACTGGAGGATGGGCAATATTTGAATTAATATTTAATTTTAATACTCTATCTTCACGGTTTAGCGA
TCCTGGGAATATTTTTACATGTCAGGTAATAGAGTGCCAACAGCATTCTATTATAATGAAAATGATATGC
TTTATTTTTTGGTTTTGTTCTTACCAATTACCTTTTTTTTCTTTAGGAGACGCTTGGTGTCATTGAATCG
GTACCCTCGAGAAGCTTGCGGCCGCGGGGATCCAGACATGATAAGATACATTGATGAGTTTGGACAAACC
ACAACTAGAATGCAGTGAAAAAAATGCTTTATTTGTGAAATTTGTGATGCTATTGCTTTATTTGTAACCA
TTATAAGCTGCAATAAACAAGTTAACAACAACAATTGCATTCATTTTATGTTTCAGGTTCAGGGGGAGGT
GTGGGAGGTTTTTTCGGATCCTCTAGAGTCGATCTGCAGGCATGCTAGCTTGGCGTAATCATGGTCATAG
CTGTTTCCTGTGTGAAATTGTTATCCGCTCACAATTCCACACAACATACGAGCCGGAAGCATAAAGTGTA
AAGCCTGGGGTGCCTAATGAGTGAGCTAACTCACATTAATTGCGTTGCGCTCACTGCCCGCTTTCCAGTC
GGGAAACCTGTCGTGCCAGCTGCATTAATGAATCGGCCAACGCGCGGGGAGAGGCGGTTTGCGTATTGGG
CGCTCTTCCGCTTCCTCGCTCACTGACTCGCTGCGCTCGGTCGTTCGGCTGCGGCGAGCGGTATCAGCTC
ACTCAAAGGCGGTAATACGGTTATCCACAGAATCAGGGGATAACGCAGGAAAGAACATGTGAGCAAAAGG
CCAGCAAAAGGCCAGGAACCGTAAAAAGGCCGCGTTGCTGGCGTTTTTCCATAGGCTCCGCCCCCCTGAC
GAGCATCACAAAAATCGACGCTCAAGTCAGAGGTGGCGAAACCCGACAGGACTATAAAGATACCAGGCGT
TTCCCCCTGGAAGCTCCCTCGTGCGCTCTCCTGTTCCGACCCTGCCGCTTACCGGATACCTGTCCGCCTT
TCTCCCTTCGGGAAGCGTGGCGCTTTCTCATAGCTCACGCTGTAGGTATCTCAGTTCGGTGTAGGTCGTT
CGCTCCAAGCTGGGCTGTGTGCACGAACCCCCCGTTCAGCCCGACCGCTGCGCCTTATCCGGTAACTATC
GTCTTGAGTCCAACCCGGTAAGACACGACTTATCGCCACTGGCAGCAGCCACTGGTAACAGGATTAGCAG
AGCGAGGTATGTAGGCGGTGCTACAGAGTTCTTGAAGTGGTGGCCTAACTACGGCTACACTAGAAGAACA
GTATTTGGTATCTGCGCTCTGCTGAAGCCAGTTACCTTCGGAAAAAGAGTTGGTAGCTCTTGATCCGGCA
AACAAACCACCGCTGGTAGCGGTGGTTTTTTTGTTTGCAAGCAGCAGATTACGCGCAGAAAAAAAGGATC
TCAAGAAGATCCTTTGATCTTTTCTACGGGGTCTGACGCTCAGTGGAACGAAAACTCACGTTAAGGGATT
TTGGTCATGAGATTATCAAAAAGGATCTTCACCTAGATCCTTTTAAATTAAAAATGAAGTTTTAAATCAA
TCTAAAGTATATATGAGTAAACTTGGTCTGACAGTTACCAATGCTTAATCAGTGAGGCACCTATCTCAGC
GATCTGTCTATTTCGTTCATCCATAGTTGCCTGACTCCCCGTCGTGTAGATAACTACGATACGGGAGGGC
TTACCATCTGGCCCCAGTGCTGCAATGATACCGCGAGACCCACGCTCACCGGCTCCAGATTTATCAGCAA
TAAACCAGCCAGCCGGAAGGGCCGAGCGCAGAAGTGGTCCTGCAACTTTATCCGCCTCCATCCAGTCTAT
TAATTGTTGCCGGGAAGCTAGAGTAAGTAGTTCGCCAGTTAATAGTTTGCGCAACGTTGTTGCCATTGCT
ACAGGCATCGTGGTGTCACGCTCGTCGTTTGGTATGGCTTCATTCAGCTCCGGTTCCCAACGATCAAGGC
GAGTTACATGATCCCCCATGTTGTGCAAAAAAGCGGTTAGCTCCTTCGGTCCTCCGATCGTTGTCAGAAG
TAAGTTGGCCGCAGTGTTATCACTCATGGTTATGGCAGCACTGCATAATTCTCTTACTGTCATGCCATCC
GTAAGATGCTTTTCTGTGACTGGTGAGTACTCAACCAAGTCATTCTGAGAATAGTGTATGCGGCGACCGA
GTTGCTCTTGCCCGGCGTCAATACGGGATAATACCGCGCCACATAGCAGAACTTTAAAAGTGCTCATCAT
TGGAAAACGTTCTTCGGGGCGAAAACTCTCAAGGATCTTACCGCTGTTGAGATCCAGTTCGATGTAACCC
ACTCGTGCACCCAACTGATCTTCAGCATCTTTTACTTTCACCAGCGTTTCTGGGTGAGCAAAAACAGGAA
GGCAAAATGCCGCAAAAAAGGGAATAAGGGCGACACGGAAATGTTGAATACTCATACTCTTCCTTTTTCA
ATATTATTGAAGCATTTATCAGGGTTATTGTCTCATGAGCGGATACATATTTGAATGTATTTAGAAAAAT
AAACAAATAGGGGTTCCGCGCACATTTCCCCGAAAAGTGCCACCTGACGTCTAAGAAACCATTATTATCA
TGACATTAACCTATAAAAATAGGCGTATCACGAGGCCCTTTCGTCTCGCGCGTTTCGGTGATGACGGTGA
AAACCTCTGACACATGCAGCTCCCGGAGACGGTCACAGCTTGTCTGTAAGCGGATGCCGGGAGCAGACAA
GCCCGTCAGGGCGCGTCAGCGGGTGTTGGCGGGTGTCGGGGCTGGCTTAACTATGCGGCATCAGAGCAGA
TTGTACTGAGAGTGCACCATATGCGGTGTGAAATACCGCACAGATGCGTAAGGAGAAAATACCGCATCAG
GCGCCATTCGCCATTCAGGCTGCGCAACTGTTGGGAAGGGCGATCGGTGCGGGCCTCTTCGCTATTACGC
CAGCTGGCGAAAGGGGGATGTGCTGCAAGGCGATTAAGTTGGGTAACGCCAGGGTTTTCCCAGTCACGAC
GTTGTAAAACGACGGCCAGT
