>Addgene plasmid #100341 | pCMV_mEm_4GS_LF82_355 | depositor partial sequence | sequence record 183669 | Sequence across LF82 gene insert region
GGGCGGTTCGGTGGCGGAGGTTCCCGAATTCGTCGACGGAGATCTGATATGAGAAATAGAATACTTACCT
TGATGCAAGCCAGTGCGATTTTTATGTTTCTTACAAAATTGCCGATGACTACTGTACTTGTGGTTATATT
ATCCTTAGCAACAATTTTTTATAAACTTCTTCAGAATAAACTATACTTTGATAAGTTAAATAATAAAACA
ATAGTGGTAATTATCGCAATGTTGCTATATATGTTATGTCGAATTATGTCGCAATACGTGGTAGGTATAG
ATTTATATGATGTGGACATTGATTATATAGTGACAATATCATTAGCGTTTATATTGTTTGTATCTATTTT
ATTTCATCGAGATGCATATGCAATATTGTATGCAATTATAGCATCTTCATTATTTACTGGAGGATGGGCA
ATATTTGAATTAATATTTAATTTTAATACTCTATCTTCACGGTTTAGCGATCCTGGGAATATTTTTACAT
GTCAGGTAATAGAGTGCCAACAGCATTCTATTATAATGAAAATGATATGCTTTATTTTTTGGTTTTGTTC
TTACCAATTACCTTTTTTTTCTTTAGGAGACGCTTGGTGTCATTGAATCGGTACCCTCGAGAAGCTTGCG
GCCGCGGGGATCCAGACATGATAAGATACATTGATGAGTTTGGACAAACCACAACTAGAATGCAGTTGAA
AAAAATGCTTTTATTTGTGAAATTTGTGATGCTATTGCTTTATTTGTAACCATTATAAGCTGCAATAAAC
AAGTTAACAACAACAATTGCATTCATTTTATGTTTCAGGTTCAGGGGAGGTGTGGGAGGTTTTTTCGGAT
CCTCTAGAGTCGATCTGCAGGCATGCTAGCTTGGCGTAATCATGGT
